>Addgene plasmid #232471 | MB 94C thsS(t3)R-Bxb1_P7-sfGFP_mCherry | addgene full sequence | sequence record 472144 | Addgene NGS Result
GAAGATCATCTTATTAATCAGATAAAATCGCCAGATATCGATTGACGGCTAGCTCAGTCCTAGGTACAGT
GCTAGCGAATTCATTAAAGAGGAGAAAGGTACCCATGGTGAGCAAGGGCGAGGAGGATAACATGGCCATC
ATCAAGGAGTTCATGCGCTTCAAGGTGCACATGGAGGGCTCCGTGAACGGCCACGAGTTCGAGATCGAGG
GCGAGGGCGAGGGCCGCCCCTACGAGGGCACCCAGACCGCCAAGCTGAAGGTGACCAAGGGTGGCCCCCT
GCCCTTCGCCTGGGACATCCTGTCCCCTCAGTTCATGTACGGCTCCAAGGCCTACGTGAAGCACCCCGCC
GACATCCCCGACTACTTGAAGCTGTCCTTCCCCGAGGGCTTCAAGTGGGAGCGCGTGATGAACTTCGAGG
ACGGCGGCGTGGTGACCGTGACCCAGGACTCCTCCCTGCAGGACGGCGAGTTCATCTACAAGGTGAAGCT
GCGCGGCACCAACTTCCCCTCCGACGGCCCCGTAATGCAGAAGAAGACCATGGGCTGGGAGGCCTCCTCC
GAGCGGATGTACCCCGAGGACGGCGCCCTGAAGGGCGAGATCAAGCAGAGGCTGAAGCTGAAGGACGGCG
GCCACTACGACGCTGAGGTCAAGACCACCTACAAGGCCAAGAAGCCCGTGCAGCTGCCCGGCGCCTACAA
CGTCAACATCAAGTTGGACATCACCTCCCACAACGAGGACTACACCATCGTGGAACAGTACGAACGCGCC
GAGGGCCGCCACTCCACCGGCGGCATGGACGAGCTGTACAAGTAAGCTTTCTAACTAAAAAGGCCTCCCA
AATCGGGGGGCCTTTTTTATTGATAACAAAACGCTCGTCTAGGGTTATTTCGATGAAAGGAGAGAGTACT
AATGCCAATTGCAATAGGAAATAAACGGTTACCCGTTACGTTGGATGAAAAGAGACAAAAAGAATTGCAG
CAACTAAAGCAGAAGTACGGCAAAAGTGAATCCAGGATTATGTGTATTGCGTTAGATTTATTGATTGCCC
AAGAAAAAGCAGGATTTGAGGTACCAGCACTCAAAAAGTGACGTCACTTTTTATCCTAAAAACTAAAAGT
GATAGCACTTTTAATTATAAGAAGTTAGAATATTAATCATTTGCTTAATTGTACAATATAATGTACAATT
GTTTTATAGAAATAAATAAGGGGTGAAAGGAATGGAAGCAGTAGCTTATTCAAATTTCCGCCAAAATTTA
CGTAGTTATATGAAACAAGTTAATGAGGATGCTGAAACACTTATTGTAACAAGTAAAGATGTAGAAGATA
CAGTTGTTGTATTATCAAAAAGAGATTATGATTCTATGCAAGAAACGTTGAGAACACTTTCTAATAATTA
CGTCATGGAAAAAATTCGTCGAGGAGATGAACAATTCTCCAAAGGTGCATTTAAAACACATGACTTAATC
GAGGTTGAATCTGATGATTAAGGCTTGGTCTGATGATGCTTGGGATGATTATCTTTATTGGCATGAGCAA
GGAAACAAAAGCAATATAAAAAAGATTAACAAGTTAATAAAAGATATCGATCGTTCCCCCTTTGCTGGAT
TAGGAAAACCTGAGCCATTAAAGCATGATTTATCTGGAAAATGGTCCAGAAGAATTACAGATGAACATAG
ACTGATATATAGAGTTGAAAATGAAACGATATTTATTTATTCTGCAAAAGATCACTATTAACCAATCGGA
AGTAAGGAAAGGGTCAGAAACTTAAAAGTTTTTGATCCTTATTTTATTTACCCTAGTCATTTAAAAAGCT
AATATAGCTTAGTGTTGATTGTTATTAATGAATGTGTTTGTTACGCGTATTACGGATATAAGGTTAGTAA
AATCATTTCTAAAGTTGAGGAAAAGTAAATATAAATGGCTTAAATTTCAACAATTTGAAGTTGAATAGAT
ATGTTATAATACTATTGTAGTGTGGGATGTTAGTTACTAAAGGATGACGCTTATATATATGACTGAATAG
AATAAGCAATAGGTTTAATAATCTATTTTAAATTTTTTGTACTAGTTTTAGTTAATTACGGTTGACAGCT
AGCTCAGTCCTAGGTATTGTGCTAGCCTAGTATCGATCTCCATAACTATCCTATAGATCATGTCCCGCCT
GCTGCTGTGTATCTGTGTTCTGCTGTTCTCTTCTGTGGCGTGGTCTAAACCGCAGCAGTTTTATGTGGGC
GTACTGGCTAACTGGGGTCATCAGCAAGCCGTTGAACGTTGGACCCCGATGATGGAGTATCTGAACGAAC
ACGTGCCGGACGCGGAATTTCACGTCTACCCGGGCAACTTCAAAGCACTGAACCTGGCAATGGAACTGGG
CCAGATTCAGTTCATTATCACTAACCCGGGCCAATATCTGTACCTGAGCAATCAGTACCCGCTGTCTTGG
CTGGCGACCATGCGTTCTAAGCGTCACGATGGTACCACTTCTGCGATCGGTTCCGCCATTATTGTCCGCG
CGGACAGCGACTACCGCACCCTGTACGACCTGAAAGGTAAAGTGGTGGCTGCGTCCGACCCGCATGCTCT
GGGTGGCTACCAAGCGACCGTCGGTCTGATGCATTCCCTGGGCATGGATCCGGACACCTTCTTCGGTGAA
ACCAAGTTTCTGGGCTTTCCACTGGATCCGCTGCTGTACCAAGTTCGTGATGGCAACGTTGACGCGGCCA
TTACCCCACTGTGCACTCTGGAGGACATGGTTGCACGCGGCGTACTGAAATCTTCCGATTTTCGTGTGCT
GAACCCTAGCCGCCCGGATGGTGTAGAATGCCAGTGCTCTACCACCCTGTACCCGAACTGGTCTTTCGCT
GCGACTGAGTCTGTATCCACCGAACTGTCTAAAGAAATCACGCAGGCACTGCTGGAACTGCCATCCGACA
GCCCGGCAGCTATCAAAGCGCAACTGACCGGCTGGACCAGCCCGATCTCCCAACTGGCGGTAATCAAACT
GTTCCAAGAGCTGCACGTAAAAACCCCGGACTCTAGCCGTTGGGAAGCCGTTAAGAAGTGGCTGGAAGAA
AACCGTCACTGGGGTATCCTGTCTGTTCTGGTGTTCATCATTGCAACGCTGTATCACCTGTGGATTGAAT
ACCGCTTCCACCAAAAAAGCTCCTCTCTGATCGAATCTGAACGTCAGCTGAAACAGCATGCTGTTGCCCT
GGAACGTCTGCAATCTGCTAGCATCGTTGGTGAAATTGGTGCGGGTCTGGCCCACGAGATTAATCAGCCG
ATCGCTGCAATTACCTCTTATTCTGAAGGTGGCATCATGCGCCTGCAAGGTAAAGAACAGGCGGATACGG
ATAGCTGCATCGAACTGCTGGAAAAAATCCACAAACAGAGCACTCGCGCAGGCGAAGTGGTGCACCGCAT
CCGTGGTCTGCTGAAACGTCGTGAAGCGGTGATGGTAGATGTTAACATCCTGACCCTGGTGGAAGAATCC
ATCAGCCTGCTGCGTCTGGAGCTGGCACGTCGCGAAATCCAGATCAACACTCAGATCAAAGGTGAACCGT
TCTTCATTACTGCCGACCGCGTTGGCCTGCTGCAAGTTCTGATTAACCTGATCAAAAACTCCCTGGACGC
GATCGCTGAATCTGATAATGCCCGTTCTGGTAAAATCAACATCGAACTGGACTTTAAAGAGTACCAGGTA
AACGTCTCCATCATCGATAACGGTCCGGGCCTGGCGATGGATTCTGACACTCTGATGGCTACGTTTTACA
CTACCAAAATGGATGGCCTGGGCCTGGGTCTGGCAGTCTGCCGCGAAGTTATCAGCAACCACGACGGCCA
CATCCTGCTGTCCAACCGTGACGACGGCGTTCTGGGCTGTGTGGCAACCCTGAATCTGAAAAAACGCGGT
TCTGAAGTGCCGATCGAAGTCTAATAATCTAGACCAGGCATCAAATAAAACGAAAGGCTCAGTCGAAAGA
CTGGGCCTTTCGTTTTATCTGTTGTTTGTCGGTGAACGCTCTCTACTAGAGTCACACTGGCTCACCTTCG
GGTGGGCCTTTCTGCGTTTATAGGTACCCGGGGATCCTCTAGCGTCTAAGAAACCATTATTATCATGACA
TTAACCTATAAAAATAGGCGTATCACGAGGCCCTTTCGTCTTCACCTCGAGTTTACGGCTAGCTCAGTCC
TAGGTACTATGCTAGCAGAAATATAAAGAACGATCTATTTATCCGCGTACATGCAGCAGCAAATCAACGG
CCCGGTCTACCTGGTGGATGATGATGAAGCCATTATCGACTCCATCGATTTTTTGATGGAGGGCTACGGT
TACAAACTGAACTCGTTTAACTGCGGCGATCGCTTTTTGGCAGAAGTCGATCTCACCCAGGCAGGATGTG
TAATTCTGGATGCGCGTATGCCAGGCTTAACTGGTCCTCAGGTGCAACAGCTGCTGAGCGACGCGAAAAG
CCCGCTTGCGGTCATCTTCCTGACCGGCCATGGCGATGTTCCGATGGCGGTTGATGCGTTCAAAAATGGC
GCGTTCGATTTCTTTCAAAAACCTGTGCCGGGTAGCTTGCTCAGTCAGTCAATTGCCAAAGGCTTGACTT
ATTCAATCGATCAACATCTGAAACGTACTAACCAAGCGTTAATCGACACGCTCTCGGAACGCGAAGCTCA
AATTTTTCAACTGGTGATTGCAGGCAACACCAACAAACAGATGGCTAACGAGCTTTGCGTGGCTATTCGT
ACCATTGAGGTTCACCGTAGCAAACTGATGACCAAACTGGGTGTTAACAACCTGGCTGAACTGGTTAAAC
TGGCGCCGCTGCTGGCACATAAATCCGAATAATAATCTAGACCAGGCATCAAATAAAACGAAAGGCTCAG
TCGAAAGACTGGGCCTTTCGTTTTATCTGTTGTTTGTCGGTGAACGCTCTCTACTAGAGTCACACTGGCT
CACCTTCGGGTGGGCCTTTCTGCGTTTATAGTAAATCACTGCATAATTCGTGTCGCTCAAGGCGCACTCC
CGTTCTGGATAATGTTTTTTGCGCCGACATCATAACGGTTCTGGCAAATATTCTGAAATGAGCTGGTTAG
CTAGTCATTCAAGCATTATTATGCTGTTTTTTGAAGTGAATGTGCGGCCATCTAGCCGCACATTTTGCAT
CTAAAACATGCAGTCATCAGCAAAATAATAAACTTTTCCCCAATATGTGGTTTACCACAATTTACAGGAA
TTCACTCCTGTGGTGGTGCAAATTTGAACTGTGAATTGCTTCACAAACGCCGCTATCGCAATGTCAGTAT
GTGGTTTACCACAATATCTAATATCACTCTGCTCAATAACAATGATGAAAACCTTAGGAAGAAGTTAATT
GTGTTAAACAGTTAACTAGGGGCTTTATCTAACGCTCTCCTAAGGACAACTGTCATTGGGAGATTTAACA
CGCACTGACCACCATGAAGGTGACGCTCATGACTTACTTGCTGAATCTCAGGAGTTTATGACCTTTTTTT
TTTAGATCCTATCGGTATGAGAGCCCTGGTAGTCATCCGCCTGTCCCGCGTCACCGATGCTACGACTTCA
CCGGAGCGTCAGCTGGAGTCTTGCCAGCAGCTCTGCGCCCAGCGCGGCTGGGACGTCGTCGGGGTAGCGG
AGGATCTGGACGTCTCCGGGGCGGTCGATCCGTTCGACCGGAAGCGCAGACCGAACCTGGCCCGGTGGCT
AGCGTTCGAGGAGCAACCGTTTGACGTGATCGTGGCGTACCGGGTAGATCGGTTGACCCGATCGATCCGG
CATCTTCAGCAGCTGGTCCACTGGGCCGAGGACCACAAGAAGCTGGTCGTCTCCGCGACCGAAGCGCACT
TCGATACGACGACGCCGTTTGCGGCGGTCGTCATCGCGCTTATGGGAACGGTGGCGCAGATGGAATTAGA
AGCGATCAAAGAGCGGAACCGTTCGGCTGCGCATTTCAATATCCGCGCCGGGAAATACCGAGGATCCCTG
CCGCCGTGGGGATACCTGCCTACGCGCGTGGACGGGGAGTGGCGGCTGGTGCCGGACCCTGTGCAGCGAG
AGCGCATCCTCGAGGTGTATCACCGCGTCGTCGACAACCACGAGCCGCTGCATCTGGTGGCCCACGACCT
GAACCGGCGTGGTGTCCTGTCGCCGAAGGACTACTTCGCGCAGCTGCAAGGCCGCGAGCCGCAGGGCCGG
GAGTGGTCGGCTACCGCGCTGAAGCGATCGATGATCTCCGAGGCGATGCTCGGGTACGCGACTCTGAACG
GTAAGACCGTCCGAGACGACGACGGAGCCCCGCTGGTGCGGGCTGAGCCGATCCTGACCCGTGAGCAGCT
GGAGGCGCTGCGCGCCGAGCTCGTGAAGACCTCCCGGGCGAAGCCCGCGGTGTCTACCCCGTCGCTGCTG
CTGCGGGTGTTGTTCTGCGCGGTGTGCGGGGAGCCCGCGTACAAGTTCGCCGGGGGAGGACGTAAGCACC
CGCGCTACCGCTGCCGCTCGATGGGGTTCCCGAAGCACTGCGGGAACGGCACGGTGGCGATGGCCGAGTG
GGACGCGTTCTGCGAGGAGCAGGTACTGGATCTGCTCGGGGACGCGGAGCGTCTGGAGAAAGTCTGGGTA
GCGGGCTCGGACTCCGCGGTCGAACTCGCGGAGGTGAACGCGGAGCTGGTGGACCTGACGTCGCTGATCG
GCTCCCCGGCCTACCGGGCGGGCTCTCCGCAGCGAGAAGCACTGGATGCCCGTATTGCGGCGCTGGCCGC
GCGGCAAGAGGAGCTGGAGGGCCTGGAGGCTCGCCCGTCTGGCTGGGAGTGGCGCGAGACCGGGCAGCGG
TTCGGGGACTGGTGGCGGGAGCAGGACACCGCGGCAAAGAACACCTGGCTTCGGTCGATGAACGTTCGGC
TGACGTTCGACGTCCGCGGCGGGCTGACTCGCACGATCGACTTCGGGGATCTTCAGGAGTACGAGCAGCA
TCTCAGGCTCGGCAGCGTGGTCGAACGGCTACACACCGGGATGTCGGGTTCAGCAGCAAACGACGAAAAC
TACGCTGCACACCGATGATGCTTAAGTCGAACAGAAAGTAATCGTATGCGAAACGATCCTCATCCTGTCT
CTTGATCAGATCTTGATCCCCTGCGCCATCAGATCCTTGGCGGCAAGAAAGCCATCCAGTTTACTTTGCA
GGGCTTCCCAACCTTACCAGAGGGCGGCCCAACTGGCAATTCCGACGTCTGTGCAAGTACTACTGTTCTG
CAGTCACTTGCCTAAGATACTAGCTCCGGCAAAAAAACGGGCAAGGTGTCACCACCCTGCCCTTTTTCTT
TAAAACCGAAAAGATTACTTCGCGTTTGCCACCTGACGTCTAAGAAAAGGAATATTCAGCAATTTGCCCG
TGCCGAAGAAAGGCCCACCCGTGAAGGTGAGCCAGTGAGTTGATTGCTACGTAATTAGTTAGTTAGCCCT
TAGTGACTCGAATTTCGGCCGGCTTGTCGACGACGGCGGTCTCCGTCGTCAGGATCATCCGGGCAAGCTT
TCCACACATTATAGGTACAAAAAGATGCGAAAGCAAATAAATTTTTTGGGTTTGTACCGTACACCACTGA
GACCGCGGTGGTTGACCAGACAAACCACGAAGCTGTCACCGGATGTGCTTTCCGGTCTGATGAGTCCGTG
AGGACGAAACAGCCTCTACAAATAATTTTGTTTAAGGGCCCAAGTTCACGAGAACGATATAGAAAGTTCA
AAGAGGAGAAATACTAGATGCGTAAAGGCGAAGAGCTGTTCACTGGTGTCGTCCCTATTCTGGTGGAACT
GGATGGTGATGTCAACGGTCATAAGTTTTCCGTGCGTGGCGAGGGTGAAGGTGACGCAACTAATGGTAAA
CTGACGCTGAAGTTCATCTGTACTACTGGTAAACTGCCGGTACCTTGGCCGACTCTGGTAACGACGCTGA
CTTATGGTGTTCAGTGCTTTGCTCGTTATCCGGACCATATGAAGCAGCATGACTTCTTCAAGTCCGCCAT
GCCGGAAGGCTATGTGCAGGAACGCACGATTTCCTTTAAGGATGACGGCACGTACAAAACGCGTGCGGAA
GTGAAATTTGAAGGCGATACCCTGGTAAACCGCATTGAGCTGAAAGGCATTGACTTTAAAGAAGACGGCA
ATATCCTGGGCCATAAGCTGGAATACAATTTTAACAGCCACAATGTTTACATCACCGCCGATAAACAAAA
AAATGGCATTAAAGCGAATTTTAAAATTCGCCACAACGTGGAGGATGGCAGCGTGCAGCTGGCTGATCAC
TACCAGCAAAACACTCCAATCGGTGATGGTCCTGTTCTGCTGCCAGACAATCACTATCTGAGCACGCAAA
GCGTTCTGTCTAAAGATCCGAACGAGAAACGCGATCATATGGTTCTGCTGGAGTTCGTAACCGCAGCGGG
CATCACGCATGGTATGGATGAACTGTACAAATGATGAGAGAGAAGATTTTCAGCCTGATACAGATTAAAT
CAGAACGCAGAAGCGGTCTGATAAAACAGAATTTGCCTGGCGGCAGTAGCGCGGTGGTCCCACCTGACCC
CATGCCGAACTCAGAAGTGAAACGCCGTAGCGCCGATGGTAGTGTGGGGTCTCCCCATGCGAGAGTAGGG
AACTGCCAGGCATCAAATAAAACGAAAGGCTCAGTCGAAAGACTGGGCCTTTCGTTTTATCTGTTGTTTG
TCGGTGAACGCTCTCCTGAGTAGGACAAATCCGCCGGGAGCGGATTTGAACGTTGCGAAGCAACGGCCCG
GAGGGTGGCGGGCAGGACGCCCGCCATAAACTGCCAGGCATCAAATTAAGCAGAAGGCCATCCTGACGGA
TGGCCTTTTTGCGTTTCTACAAACTCTTTTGTTTATTTTTCTAAATACATTCAAATATGTATCCGCTCAT
GAGACAATAACCCTGATAAATGCTTCAATAATATTGAAAAAGGAAGAGTATGAGTATTCAACATTTCCGT
GTCGCCCTTATTCCCTTTTTTGCGGCATTTTGCCTTCCTGTTTTTGCTCACCCAGAAACGCTGGTGAAAG
TAAAAGATGCTGAAGATCAGTTGGGTGCAGCAAACTATTAACTGGCGAACTACTTACTCTAGCTTCCCGG
CAACAATTAATAGACTGGATGGAGGCGGATAAAGTTGCAGGACCACTTCTGCGCTCGGCCCTTCCGGCTG
GCTGGTTTATTGCTGATAAATCTGGAGCCGGTGAGCGTGGGTCTCGCGGTATCATTGCAGCACTGGGGCC
AGATGGTAAGCCCTCCCGTATCGTAGTTATCTACACGACGGGGAGTCAGGCAACTATGGATGAACGAAAT
AGACAGATCGCTGAGATAGGTGCCTCACTGATTAAGCATTGGTAACTGTCAGACCAAGTTTACTCATATA
TACTTTAGATTGATT
[125 nt withheld, positions 9466-9590]
C
[141 nt withheld, positions 9592-9732]
CCTTTGACGTTGGAGTCCACGTTCTTT
[37 nt withheld, positions 9760-9796]
ACCCTATCTCGGGCTATTCTTTTGATTTATAAGGGATTTTGCCGATTTCGGCCTATTGGTTAAAAAATGA
GCTGATTTAACAAAAATTTAACGCGAATTTTAACAAAATATTAACGTTTACAATTTAAAAGGATCTAGGT
GAAGATCCTTTTTGATAATCTCATGACCAAAATCCCTTAACGTGAGTTTTCGTTCCACTGAGCGTCAGAC
CCCGTAGAAAAGATCAAAGGATCTTCTTGAGATCCTTTTTTTCTGCGCGTAATCTGCTGCTTGCAAACAA
AAAAACCACCGCTACCAGCGGTGGTTTGTTTGCCGGATCAAGAGCTACCAACTCTTTTTCCGAAGGTAAC
TGGCTTCAGCAGAGCGCAGATACCAAATACTGTCCTTCTAGTGTAGCCGTAGTTAGGCCACCACTTCAAG
AACTCTGTAGCACCGCCTACATACCTCGCTCTGCTAATCCTGTTACCAGTCAGGCATTTGAGAAGCACAC
GGTCACACTGCTTCCGGTAGTCAATAAACCGGTAAACCAGCAATAGACATAAGCGGCTATTTAACGACCC
TGCCCTGAACCGACGACCGGGTCGAATTTGCTTTCGAATTTCTGCCATTCATCCGCTTATTATCACTTAT
TCAGGCGTAGCAACCAGGCGTTTAAGGGCACCAATAACTGCCTTAAAAAAATTACGCCCCGCCCTGCCAC
TCATCGCAGTACTGTTGTAATTCATTAAGCATTCTGCCGACATGGAAGCCATCACAAACGGCATGATGAA
CCTGAATCGCCAGCGGCATCAGCACCTTGTCGCCTTGCGTATAATATTTGCCCATGGTGAAAACGGGGGC
GAAGAAGTTGTCCATATTGGCCACGTTTAAATCAAAACTGGTGAAACTCACCCAGGGATTGGCTGAGACG
AAAAACATATTCTCAATAAACCCTTTAGGGAAATAGGCCAGGTTTTCACCGTAACACGCCACATCTTGCG
AATATATGTGTAGAAACTGCCGGAAATCGTCGTGGTATTCACACCAGAGCGATGAAAACGTTTCAGTTTG
CTCATGGAAAACGGTGTAACAAGGGTGAACACTATCCCATATCACCAGCTCACCGTCTTTCATTGCCATA
CGGAATTCCGGATGAGCATTCATCAGGCGGGCAAGAATGTGAATAAAGGCCGGATAAAACTTGTGCTTAT
TTTTCTTTACGGTCTTTAAAAAGGCCGTAATATCCAGCTGAACGGTCTGGTTATAGGTACATTGAGCAAC
TGACTGAAATGCCTCAAAATGTTCTTTACGATGCCATTGGGATATATCAACGGTGGTATATCCAGTGATT
TTTTTCTCCATTTTAGCTTCCTTAGCTCCTGAAAATCTCGATAACTCAAAAAATACGCCCGGTAGTGATC
TTATTTCATTATGGTGAAAGTTGGAACCTCTTACGTGCCGATCAACGTCTCATTTTCGCCAAAAGTTGGC
CCAGGGCTTCCCGGTATCAACAGGGACACCAGGATTTATTTATTCTGCGAAGTGATCTTCCGTCACAGGT
ATTTATTCGGCGCAAAGTGCGTCGGGTGATGCTGCCAACTTACTGATTTAGTGTATGATGGTGTTTTTGA
GGTGCTCCAGTGGCTTCTGTTTCTATCAGCTGTCCCTCCTGTTCAGCTACTGACGGGGTGGTGCGTAACG
GCAAAAGCACCGCCGGACATCAGCGCTAGCGGAGTGTATACTGGCTTACTATGTTGGCACTGATGAGGGT
GTCAGTGAAGTGCTTCATGTGGCAGGAGAAAAAAGGCTGCACCGGTGCGTCAGCAGAATATGTGATACAG
GATATATTCCGCTTCCTCGCTCACTGACTCGCTACGCTCGGTCGTTCGACTGCGGCGAGCGGAAATGGCT
TACGAACGGGGCGGAGATTTCCTGGAAGATGCCAGGAAGATACTTAACAGGGAAGTGAGAGGGCCGCGGC
AAAGCCGTTTTTCCATAGGCTCCGCCCCCCTGACAAGCATCACGAAATCTGACGCTCAAATCAGTGGTGG
CGAAACCCGACAGGACTATAAAGATACCAGGCGTTTCCCCCTGGCGGCTCCCTCGTGCGCTCTCCTGTTC
CTGCCTTTCGGTTTACCGGTGTCATTCCGCTGTTATGGCCGCGTTTGTCTCATTCCACGCCTGACACTCA
GTTCCGGGTAGGCAGTTCGCTCCAAGCTGGACTGTATGCACGAACCCCCCGTTCAGTCCGACCGCTGCGC
CTTATCCGGTAACTATCGTCTTGAGTCCAACCCGGAAAGACATGCAAAAGCACCACTGGCAGCAGCCACT
GGTAATTGATTTAGAGGAGTTAGTCTTGAAGTCATGCGCCGGTTAAGGCTAAACTGAAAGGACAAGTTTT
GGTGACTGCGCTCCTCCAAGCCAGTTACCTCGGTTCAAAGAGTTGGTAGCTCAGAGAACCTTCGAAAAAC
CGCCCTGCAAGGCGGTTTTTTCGTTTTCAGAGCAAGAGATTACGCGCAGACCAAAACGATCTCAA
Features (pLannotate 1.2.2; 30 found; start..end, strand, type, name):
     42..66      +  promoter       J23119(SpeI) promoter (fragment): bacterial promoter (Registry of Standard Biological Parts BBa J23119) modified to end with an SpeI site
    105..812     +  CDS            mCherry: mCherry is a basic (constitutively fluorescent) red fluorescent protein published in 2004, derived from Discosoma sp.. It is reported to be a very rapidly-maturing monomer with low acid sensitivity.
   1496..1738    +  CDS            yoeB: YOEB_ECOLI - Experimental evidence at protein level: Swiss-Prot protein existence level 1. Also shown in vitro to be a translation initiation blocker. Binds to the 70S ribosome and 50S ribosomal subunit; binding is inhibited by hygromycin A and tetracycline, both of which bind to the 30S subunit in the A site. Thus YoeB is located at the interface between 50S and 30S ribosomes and interacts with the A site where it cleaves mRNA, blocking translation initiation. From Escherichia coli (strain K12).
   2092..2117    +  promoter       J23119(SpeI) promoter (fragment): bacterial promoter (Registry of Standard Biological Parts BBa J23119) modified to end with an SpeI site
   3962..4033    +  terminator     rrnB T1 terminator: transcription terminator T1 from the E. coli rrnB gene
   4049..4076    +  terminator     T7Te terminator: phage T7 early transcription terminator
   4083..4102    +  misc_feature   MCS (fragment): pUC18/19 multiple cloning site
   4188..4206    +  promoter       J23119(SpeI) promoter (fragment): bacterial promoter (Registry of Standard Biological Parts BBa J23119) modified to end with an SpeI site
   4880..4951    +  terminator     rrnB T1 terminator: transcription terminator T1 from the E. coli rrnB gene
   4967..4994    +  terminator     T7Te terminator: phage T7 early transcription terminator
   7056..7076    +  CDS            ssrA tag (LVA) (fragment): C-terminal peptide that mediates degradation in bacteria through the ClpXP and ClpAP proteases (McGinness et al., 2006) mutant LVA variant that confers accelerated degradation under some conditions (Andersen et al., 1998)
   7149..7253    -  CDS            tnpA (fragment): TN5P_ECOLX - Also known as tnp. Experimental evidence at protein level: Swiss-Prot protein existence level 1. Mediates transposition of transposon Tn5 by a 'cut and paste' mechanism. First, the monomeric transposase binds the 19 bp inverted DNA repeats flanking the transposon. Then, dimerization of the DNA- bound transposase creates a synaptic DNA complex. After nicking of the first DNA strand, excision of the transposon proceeds through a series of intermediates. The transposase then mediates the insertion of the transposon at a new site by strand transfer. The activity of the wild- type tran
   7305..7364    +  terminator     his operon terminator: This putative transcriptin terminator from the E. coli his operon has a 2-bp deletion introduced during synthesis. Its efficiency has not been determined.
   7424..7453    -  terminator     T3Te terminator: phage T3 early transcription terminator
   7590..7607    -  promoter       T5 promoter (fragment): bacteriophage T5 promoter for E. coli RNA polymerase, with embedded lac operator
   7663..7712    +  misc_RNA       sTRSV HHRz: hammerhead ribozyme from the tobacco ringspot virus satellite RNA (Khvorova et al., 2003)
   7788..8501    +  CDS            superfolder GFP: GFP variant that folds robustly even when fused to poorly folded proteins (Pédelacq et al., 2006)
   8575..8690    +  ncRNA          5S rRNA: Accession: RF00001 - 5S ribosomal RNA
   8694..8780    +  terminator     rrnB T1 terminator: Escherichia coli rrnB; transcription terminator T1 from the E. coli rrnB gene
   8872..8899    +  terminator     rrnB T2 terminator: transcription terminator T2 from the E. coli rrnB gene
   8918..9009    +  promoter       AmpR promoter: bla
   9010..9129    +  CDS            AmpR (fragment): β-lactamase; bla; confers resistance to ampicillin, carbenicillin, and related antibiotics
   9130..9424    +  CDS            bla(M) (fragment): β-lactamase lacking the signal sequence; bla(M); allows cytosolic expression of β-lactamase
   9467..9847    +  rep_origin     M13 ori (sequence partly withheld): M13 bacteriophage origin of replication; arrow indicates direction of (+) strand synthesis
  10033..10266   +  rep_origin     ori (fragment): high-copy-number ColE1/pMB1/pBR322/pUC origin of replication
  10478..11137   -  CDS            CmR: chloramphenicol acetyltransferase; cat; confers resistance to chloramphenicol
  11138..11240   -  promoter       cat promoter: promoter of the E. coli cat gene encoding chloramphenicol acetyltransferase
  11361..11504   +  mobile_element IS1 (fragment): prokaryotic transposable element IS1
  11623..11678   -  rep_origin     RSF ori (fragment): Plasmids containing the RSF 1030 origin of replication can be propagated in E. coli cells that contain additional plasmids with compatible origins.
  11766..12311   -  rep_origin     p15A ori: Plasmids containing the medium-copy-number p15A origin of replication can be propagated in E. coli cells that contain a second plasmid with the ColE1 origin.
