[The description below was written by a language model from this plasmid's Addgene catalogue record and pLannotate feature annotations shown in this document.]
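Description:
MB 94C thsS(t3)R-Bxb1_P7-sfGFP_mCherry is a low-copy bacterial expression plasmid of about 12.3 kb, built on the pBAD33 backbone, which carries point mutations introduced during cloning. It replicates from a p15A origin and is selected with chloramphenicol through the cat gene. The feature table also shows backbone remnants: an M13 phage origin, truncated β-lactamase fragments and partial ColE1-type and RSF origin matches, none of which is listed as a working marker or replicon. An Axe-Txe toxin-antitoxin module from Enterococcus faecium, under its native promoter, is included. Such modules promote plasmid retention without antibiotic selection, and the annotation software labels the toxin by its homology to YoeB.

The payload is a thiosulfate-sensing circuit with recombinase-based memory. The Shewanella halifaxensis two-component system is expressed constitutively. The sensor kinase variant thsS(t3), carrying K286Q, Q350H, I553V and F565I to improve performance at 37°C, is driven by J23104, and the response regulator thsR by J23105. Thiosulfate activates the PphsA342 promoter, which drives Bxb1 integrase fused to a C-terminal ssrA degradation tag that should limit accumulation of leaky integrase. The integrase acts as a switch controlling sfGFP output from the strong P7 promoter. An annotated promoter fragment lies in reverse orientation upstream of a hammerhead ribozyme insulator and sfGFP, consistent with a promoter that must be inverted to turn on GFP, although no attachment sites are annotated. mCherry under J23100 provides a constitutive red signal for identifying or normalising cells. Multiple terminators insulate the units. The depositors describe it as an optimized thiosulfate sensor, developed in work on probiotic biosensors of gut inflammation.
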