Addgene plasmid #232471: MB 94C thsS(t3)R-Bxb1_P7-sfGFP_mCherry
Purpose: Optimized thiosulfate sensor with recombinase switch and fluorescent reporter (GFP), constitutive mCherry
Depositing lab: Mikhail Shapiro. Depositing organization: California Institute of Technology. Publication: Probiotic acoustic biosensors for noninvasive imaging of gut inflammation. Buss MT, Zhu L, Kwon JH, Tabor JJ, Shapiro MG. Nat Commun. 2025 Aug 25;16(1):7931. doi: 10.1038/s41467-025-62569-1. PubMed 40855083.
Backbone
  Vector backbone: pBAD33
  Backbone manufacturer: Beckwith Lab
  Backbone size w/o insert (bp): 5352
  Total vector size (bp): 12309
  Modifications to backbone: point mutations introduced during cloning
  Vector type: Bacterial Expression
Growth in bacteria
  Bacterial resistance: Chloramphenicol, 25 μg/mL
  Growth temperature: 30°C
  Growth strain: NEB Stable
  Copy number: Low Copy
Gene/Insert 1
  Gene/Insert name: thsS(t3) (alt name: Thiosulfate sensor kinase thsS (Shal_3128) with mutations to enhance performance at 37°C)
  Species: Shewanella halifaxensis HAW‐EB4
  Insert size (bp): 1785
  Mutation: Contains the following mutations K286Q, Q350H, I553V, and F565I, as well as silent point mutations in H51 and S338
  GenBank ID: NC_010334
  Promoter: J23104 (ttgacagctagctcagtcctaggtattgtgctagc)
  Cloning method: Gibson Cloning
  Sequencing primers: 5′ ATGTTAGTTACTAAAGGATGACGC
Gene/Insert 2
  Gene/Insert name: thsR (alt name: Thiosulfate response regulator thsR (Shal_3129))
  Species: Shewanella halifaxensis HAW‐EB4
  Insert size (bp): 612
  GenBank ID: NC_010334
  Promoter: J23105 (TTTACGGCTAGCTCAGTCCTAGGTACTATGCTAGC)
  Cloning method: Gibson Cloning
  Sequencing primers: 5′ AACGCGGTTCTGAAGTGCCG
Gene/Insert 3
  Gene/Insert name: PphsA342 (alt names: Thiosulfate activated promoter; Promoter of phsA (Shal_3127))
  Species: Shewanella halifaxensis HAW‐EB4
  Insert size (bp): 342
  GenBank ID: NC_010334
  Cloning method: Gibson Cloning
  Sequencing primers: 5′ CTGCATAATTCGTGTCGCTC
Gene/Insert 4
  Gene/Insert name: sfGFP (alt name: superfolder GFP)
  Species: Synthetic
  Insert size (bp): 720
  Promoter: P7 (aaaaaatttatttgctttcgcatctttttgtacctataatgtgtgga)
  Cloning method: Gibson Cloning
  Sequencing primers: 5′ GATTACTTCGCGTTTGCCAC
Gene/Insert 5
  Gene/Insert name: AxeTxe (alt name: Toxin-antitoxin system)
  Species: Enterococcus faecium
  Insert size (bp): 1212
  GenBank ID: AF507977.1
  Promoter: Native
  Cloning method: Gibson Cloning
  Sequencing primers: 5′ AGGCGGGACATGATCTATAGG
Gene/Insert 6
  Gene/Insert name: mCherry
  Species: Synthetic
  Promoter: J23100 (TTGACGGCTAGCTCAGTCCTAGGTACAGTGCTAGC)
  Cloning method: Gibson Cloning
  Sequencing primers: 5′ CGGTTCAAAGAGTTGGTAGC
Gene/Insert 7
  Gene/Insert name: Bxb1 integrase
  Species: Mycobacterium phage Bxb1
  Insert size (bp): 1542
  GenBank ID: NC_002656
  Promoter: PphsA342
  Tag / fusion protein: ssrA degradation tag (C terminal on insert)
  Cloning method: Gibson Cloning
  Sequencing primers: 5′ CTGCATAATTCGTGTCGCTC
Terms and licenses: Academic/Nonprofit Terms; Industry Terms: Not Available to Industry
Depositor comments: Please visit https://doi.org/10.1101/2024.09.23.614598 for bioRxiv preprint.
How to cite: MB 94C thsS(t3)R-Bxb1_P7-sfGFP_mCherry was a gift from Mikhail Shapiro (Addgene plasmid # 232471 ; http://n2t.net/addgene:232471 ; RRID:Addgene_232471)
